Addgene plasmid #132055: pDONR221_SLC25A6
Purpose: Gateway entry clone with codon-optimized ORF sequence for subcloning into custom expression vectors
Depositing lab: RESOLUTE Consortium & Giulio Superti-Furga. Depositing organization: CeMM Research Center for Molecular Medicine. Publication: The RESOLUTE consortium: unlocking SLC transporters for drug discovery. Superti-Furga G, Lackner D, Wiedmer T, Ingles-Prieto A, Barbosa B, Girardi E, Goldmann U, Gurtl B, Klavins K, Klimek C, Lindinger S, Lineiro-Retes E, Muller AC, Onstein S, Redinger G, Reil D, Sedlyarov V, Wolf G, Crawford M, Everley R, ... Steppan CM. Nat Rev Drug Discov. 2020 Jul;19(7):429-430. doi: 10.1038/d41573-020-00056-6. PubMed 32265506.
Backbone
  Vector backbone: pDONR221
  Backbone manufacturer: Thermo Fisher Scientific
  Backbone size w/o insert (bp): 2550
  Vector type: Mammalian Expression
Growth in bacteria
  Bacterial resistance: Kanamycin, 50 μg/mL
  Growth temperature: 37°C
  Growth strain: Stbl3
  Copy number: High Copy
Gene/Insert
  Gene/Insert name: SLC25A6 (alt name: ANT3Y, MGC17525, ANT3)
  Species: H. sapiens (human)
  Insert size (bp): 894
  Entrez Gene: SLC25A6 (a.k.a. AAC3, ANT, ANT 2, ANT 3, ANT3, ANT3Y)
  Cloning method: Gateway Cloning
  Sequencing primers: 5′ M13-fwd; 3′ M13-rev
Terms and licenses: Academic/Nonprofit Terms; Industry Terms
Depositor comments: For more information on the full Resolute plasmid collection, please see www.addgene.org/depositor-collections/re-solute/. Please provide your feedback on this plasmid to the RESOLUTE consortium by filling out their RESOLUTE repository feedback form: https://forms.office.com/Pages/ResponsePage.aspx?id=0e05yklzmkS7rjFGQL4N7z4feCLQvEJAmVcOCM_u885UN1JJRko0Ukg4TVQwNTZLOUxPQVJWT1NHUCQlQCN0PWcu
How to cite: pDONR221_SLC25A6 was a gift from RESOLUTE Consortium & Giulio Superti-Furga (Addgene plasmid # 132055 ; http://n2t.net/addgene:132055 ; RRID:Addgene_132055)
