[The description below was written by a language model from this plasmid's Addgene catalogue record and pLannotate feature annotations shown in this document.]
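Description:
pDONR221_SLC25A6 is a Gateway entry clone built on the commercial pDONR221 backbone and carrying a codon-optimized open reading frame for human SLC25A6, also known as ANT3 or AAC3, a member of the solute carrier 25 family. The sequenced plasmid is 3,444 nt, which agrees with the catalogue figures of a roughly 2.55 kb backbone plus an 894 bp insert. It is maintained in E. coli as a high-copy plasmid through a ColE1/pUC-type origin and is selected with kanamycin via an aminoglycoside phosphotransferase (KanR) gene.

The SLC25A6 coding sequence lies between attL1 and attL2, the recombination sites produced when an ORF has been moved into a donor vector. These sites allow directional transfer of the insert into any attR-containing destination vector through an LR Clonase reaction. Upstream of attL1 sit the rrnB T1 and T2 transcription terminators, which in this backbone shield the cloned insert from read-through transcription originating elsewhere in the plasmid. A T7 promoter lies just beyond attL2, oriented back toward the insert, and short annotated fragments of lacI and lacZα appear to be backbone remnants rather than functional genes. M13 forward and reverse sites flanking the cassette are listed for sequencing.

Although the catalogue classifies the vector type as mammalian expression, the feature table shows no eukaryotic promoter, polyadenylation signal or fusion tag. The plasmid therefore serves as a shuttle source of the ORF rather than an expression construct. It belongs to a large consortium collection of solute carrier entry clones, and its stated purpose is subcloning into custom expression vectors of the user's choosing.
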