Features (pLannotate 1.2.2; 10 found; start..end, strand, type, name):
    121..213     +  CDS            lacI (fragment): lac repressor; lacI; The lac repressor binds to the lac operator to inhibit transcription in E. coli. This inhibition can be relieved by adding lactose or isopropyl-β-D-thiogalactopyranoside (IPTG).
    268..295     -  terminator     rrnB T2 terminator: transcription terminator T2 from the E. coli rrnB gene
    427..470     +  terminator     rrnB T1 terminator: Escherichia coli rrnB; transcription terminator T1 from the E. coli rrnB gene
    517..553     -  CDS            lacZα (fragment): LacZα fragment of β-galactosidase; lacZ fragment
    569..668     +  protein_bind   attL1: mutant version of attL; recombination site for the Gateway® LR reaction LR Clonase™
    674..1567    +  CDS            SLC25A6: ADT3_HUMAN - Also known as AAC3 From Homo sapiens (Human).
   1569..1668    -  protein_bind   attL2: mutant version of attL; recombination site for the Gateway® LR reaction LR Clonase™
   1686..1704    -  promoter       T7 promoter: promoter for bacteriophage T7 RNA polymerase
   1838..2647    +  CDS            KanR: aminoglycoside phosphotransferase; aph(3')-Ia; confers resistance to kanamycin in bacteria or G418 (Geneticin®) in eukaryotes
   2794..3382    +  rep_origin     ori: high-copy-number ColE1/pMB1/pBR322/pUC origin of replication
>Addgene plasmid #132055 | pDONR221_SLC25A6 | addgene full sequence | sequence record 261917 | Addgene NGS Result
CTTTCCTGCGTTATCCCCTGATTCTGTGGATAACCGTATTACCGCCTTTGAGTGAGCTGATACCGCTCGC
CGCAGCCGAACGACCGAGCGCAGCGAGTCAGTGAGCGAGGAAGCGGAAGAGCGCCCAATACGCAAACCGC
CTCTCCCCGCGCGTTGGCCGATTCATTAATGCAGCTGGCACGACAGGTTTCCCGACTGGAAAGCGGGCAG
TGAGCGCAACGCAATTAATACGCGTACCGCTAGCCAGGAAGAGTTTGTAGAAACGCAAAAAGGCCATCCG
TCAGGATGGCCTTCTGCTTAGTTTGATGCCTGGCAGTTTATGGCGGGCGTCCTGCCCGCCACCCTCCGGG
CCGTTGCTTCACAACGTTCAAATCCGCTCCCGGCGGATTTGTCCTACTCAGGAGAGCGTTCACCGACAAA
CAACAGATAAAACGAAAGGCCCAGTCTTCCGACTGAGCCTTTCGTTTTATTTGATGCCTGGCAGTTCCCT
ACTCTCGCGTTAACGCTAGCATGGATGTTTTCCCAGTCACGACGTTGTAAAACGACGGCCAGTCTTAAGC
TCGGGCCCCAAATAATGATTTTATTTTGACTGATAGTGACCTGTTCGTTGCAACACATTGATGAGCAATG
CTTTTTTATAATGCCAACTTTGTACAAAAAAGCAGGCTCCACCATGACCGAGCAGGCCATCAGCTTCGCC
AAGGATTTTCTGGCAGGAGGAATCGCAGCAGCAATCTCCAAGACAGCAGTGGCCCCCATCGAGAGAGTGA
AGCTGCTGCTGCAGGTGCAGCACGCCTCCAAGCAGATCGCCGCCGACAAGCAGTATAAGGGCATCGTGGA
TTGCATCGTGAGGATCCCAAAGGAGCAGGGCGTGCTGTCTTTCTGGAGAGGCAACCTGGCCAATGTGATC
AGGTATTTTCCCACCCAGGCCCTGAACTTCGCCTTTAAGGATAAGTACAAGCAGATCTTCCTGGGCGGCG
TGGACAAGCACACCCAGTTCTGGAGGTATTTTGCCGGCAATCTGGCATCTGGAGGAGCAGCAGGAGCCAC
AAGCCTGTGCTTCGTGTACCCTCTGGATTTTGCAAGGACCAGGCTGGCAGCAGACGTGGGCAAGTCTGGC
ACAGAGAGAGAGTTTAGGGGCCTGGGCGATTGTCTGGTGAAGATCACCAAGAGCGACGGCATCCGCGGCC
TGTATCAGGGCTTCAGCGTGTCCGTGCAGGGCATCATCATCTACCGGGCCGCCTATTTTGGCGTGTACGA
CACCGCCAAGGGCATGCTGCCCGATCCTAAGAACACACACATCGTGGTGAGCTGGATGATCGCACAGACC
GTGACAGCAGTGGCAGGAGTGGTGTCCTATCCATTCGATACAGTGCGGAGAAGGATGATGATGCAGTCTG
GCCGCAAGGGCGCCGACATCATGTACACCGGCACAGTGGATTGTTGGCGCAAGATCTTCCGGGACGAGGG
CGGCAAGGCCTTCTTTAAGGGCGCCTGGTCCAATGTGCTGAGGGGAATGGGAGGAGCCTTTGTGCTGGTG
CTGTACGACGAGCTGAAGAAAGTGATCGACCCAGCTTTCTTGTACAAAGTTGGCATTATAAGAAAGCATT
GCTTATCAATTTGTTGCAACGAACAGGTCACTATCAGTCAAAATAAAATCATTATTTGCCATCCAGCTGA
TATCCCCTATAGTGAGTCGTATTACATGGTCATAGCTGTTTCCTGGCAGCTCTGGCCCGTGTCTCAAAAT
CTCTGATGTTACATTGCACAAGATAAAAATATATCATCATGAACAATAAAACTGTCTGCTTACATAAACA
GTAATACAAGGGGTGTTATGAGCCATATTCAACGGGAAACGTCGAGGCCGCGATTAAATTCCAACATGGA
TGCTGATTTATATGGGTATAAATGGGCTCGCGATAATGTCGGGCAATCAGGTGCGACAATCTATCGCTTG
TATGGGAAGCCCGATGCGCCAGAGTTGTTTCTGAAACATGGCAAAGGTAGCGTTGCCAATGATGTTACAG
ATGAGATGGTCAGACTAAACTGGCTGACGGAATTTATGCCTCTTCCGACCATCAAGCATTTTATCCGTAC
TCCTGATGATGCATGGTTACTCACCACTGCGATCCCCGGAAAAACAGCATTCCAGGTATTAGAAGAATAT
CCTGATTCAGGTGAAAATATTGTTGATGCGCTGGCAGTGTTCCTGCGCCGGTTGCATTCGATTCCTGTTT
GTAATTGTCCTTTTAACAGCGATCGCGTATTTCGTCTCGCTCAGGCGCAATCACGAATGAATAACGGTTT
GGTTGATGCGAGTGATTTTGATGACGAGCGTAATGGCTGGCCTGTTGAACAAGTCTGGAAAGAAATGCAT
AAACTTTTGCCATTCTCACCGGATTCAGTCGTCACTCATGGTGATTTCTCACTTGATAACCTTATTTTTG
ACGAGGGGAAATTAATAGGTTGTATTGATGTTGGACGAGTCGGAATCGCAGACCGATACCAGGATCTTGC
CATCCTATGGAACTGCCTCGGTGAGTTTTCTCCTTCATTACAGAAACGGCTTTTTCAAAAATATGGTATT
GATAATCCTGATATGAATAAATTGCAGTTTCATTTGATGCTCGATGAGTTTTTCTAATCAGAATTGGTTA
ATTGGTTGTAACACTGGCAGAGCATTACGCTGACTTGACGGGACGGCGCAAGCTCATGACCAAAATCCCT
TAACGTGAGTTACGCGTCGTTCCACTGAGCGTCAGACCCCGTAGAAAAGATCAAAGGATCTTCTTGAGAT
CCTTTTTTTCTGCGCGTAATCTGCTGCTTGCAAACAAAAAAACCACCGCTACCAGCGGTGGTTTGTTTGC
CGGATCAAGAGCTACCAACTCTTTTTCCGAAGGTAACTGGCTTCAGCAGAGCGCAGATACCAAATACTGT
TCTTCTAGTGTAGCCGTAGTTAGGCCACCACTTCAAGAACTCTGTAGCACCGCCTACATACCTCGCTCTG
CTAATCCTGTTACCAGTGGCTGCTGCCAGTGGCGATAAGTCGTGTCTTACCGGGTTGGACTCAAGACGAT
AGTTACCGGATAAGGCGCAGCGGTCGGGCTGAACGGGGGGTTCGTGCACACAGCCCAGCTTGGAGCGAAC
GACCTACACCGAACTGAGATACCTACAGCGTGAGCTATGAGAAAGCGCCACGCTTCCCGAAGGGAGAAAG
GCGGACAGGTATCCGGTAAGCGGCAGGGTCGGAACAGGAGAGCGCACGAGGGAGCTTCCAGGGGGAAACG
CCTGGTATCTTTATAGTCCTGTCGGGTTTCGCCACCTCTGACTTGAGCGTCGATTTTTGTGATGCTCGTC
AGGGGGGCGGAGCCTATGGAAAAACGCCAGCAACGCGGCCTTTTTACGGTTCCTGGCCTTTTGCTGGCCT
TTTGCTCACATGTT
