>Addgene plasmid #132055 | pDONR221_SLC25A6 | depositor partial sequence | sequence record 253510 | Codon-optimized ORF of SLC25A6
ATGACCGAGCAGGCCATCAGCTTCGCCAAGGATTTTCTGGCAGGAGGAATCGCAGCAGCAATCTCCAAGA
CAGCAGTGGCCCCCATCGAGAGAGTGAAGCTGCTGCTGCAGGTGCAGCACGCCTCCAAGCAGATCGCCGC
CGACAAGCAGTATAAGGGCATCGTGGATTGCATCGTGAGGATCCCAAAGGAGCAGGGCGTGCTGTCTTTC
TGGAGAGGCAACCTGGCCAATGTGATCAGGTATTTTCCCACCCAGGCCCTGAACTTCGCCTTTAAGGATA
AGTACAAGCAGATCTTCCTGGGCGGCGTGGACAAGCACACCCAGTTCTGGAGGTATTTTGCCGGCAATCT
GGCATCTGGAGGAGCAGCAGGAGCCACAAGCCTGTGCTTCGTGTACCCTCTGGATTTTGCAAGGACCAGG
CTGGCAGCAGACGTGGGCAAGTCTGGCACAGAGAGAGAGTTTAGGGGCCTGGGCGATTGTCTGGTGAAGA
TCACCAAGAGCGACGGCATCCGCGGCCTGTATCAGGGCTTCAGCGTGTCCGTGCAGGGCATCATCATCTA
CCGGGCCGCCTATTTTGGCGTGTACGACACCGCCAAGGGCATGCTGCCCGATCCTAAGAACACACACATC
GTGGTGAGCTGGATGATCGCACAGACCGTGACAGCAGTGGCAGGAGTGGTGTCCTATCCATTCGATACAG
TGCGGAGAAGGATGATGATGCAGTCTGGCCGCAAGGGCGCCGACATCATGTACACCGGCACAGTGGATTG
TTGGCGCAAGATCTTCCGGGACGAGGGCGGCAAGGCCTTCTTTAAGGGCGCCTGGTCCAATGTGCTGAGG
GGAATGGGAGGAGCCTTTGTGCTGGTGCTGTACGACGAGCTGAAGAAAGTGATC
